Addgene plasmid #154893: pDEST-ERBB3-v1
Purpose: Expresses ERBB3 (a.k.a HER3) fused to Venus fragment 1 (v1) for use in bimolecular fluorescence complementation (BiFC) assays
Depositing lab: Johanna Ivaska. Depositing organization: Turku Bioscience Centre. Publication: A feed-forward loop between SorLA and HER3 determines heregulin response and neratinib resistance. Al-Akhrass H, Conway JRW, Poulsen ASA, Paatero I, Kaivola J, Padzik A, Andersen OM, Ivaska J. Oncogene. 2021 Feb;40(7):1300-1317. doi: 10.1038/s41388-020-01604-5. Epub 2021 Jan 8. PubMed 33420373.
Backbone
  Vector backbone: pDEST-ORF-v1
  Backbone manufacturer: Addgene, #73637
  Backbone size w/o insert (bp): 5439
  Total vector size (bp): 7810
  Vector type: Mammalian Expression
Growth in bacteria
  Bacterial resistance: Ampicillin, 100 μg/mL
  Growth temperature: 37°C
  Growth strain: DH5alpha
  Copy number: Unknown
Gene/Insert
  Gene/Insert name: ERBB3 (alt names: HER3; erb-b2 receptor tyrosine kinase 3)
  Species: H. sapiens (human)
  Insert size (bp): 4024
  GenBank ID: NM_001005915
  Entrez Gene: ERBB3 (a.k.a. ErbB-3, FERLK, HER3, LCCS2, MDA-BF-1, VSCN1, c-erbB-3, c-erbB3, erbB3-S, p180-ErbB3, p45-sErbB3, p85-sErbB3)
  Promoter: CMV
  Tag / fusion protein: Venus fragment 1 (v1) (C terminal on backbone)
  Cloning method: Gateway Cloning
  Sequencing primers: 5′ CGCAAATGGGCGGTAGGCGTG; 3′ TAGAAGGCACAGTCGAGG
Terms and licenses: Academic/Nonprofit Terms; Industry Terms: Not Available to Industry
How to cite: pDEST-ERBB3-v1 was a gift from Johanna Ivaska (Addgene plasmid # 154893 ; http://n2t.net/addgene:154893 ; RRID:Addgene_154893)
