[The description below was written by a language model from this plasmid's Addgene catalogue record and pLannotate feature annotations shown in this document.]
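Description:
pDEST-ERBB3-v1 is a mammalian expression plasmid of 7,810 bp that produces human ERBB3 (HER3), the neuregulin-binding receptor tyrosine kinase family member, fused at its C terminus to an N-terminal fragment of the yellow fluorescent protein Venus. It was made by Gateway recombination of the ERBB3 open reading frame into the pDEST-ORF-v1 destination backbone, and remnants of the attB1 and attB2 recombination sites flank the coding sequence in the annotated map. In bacteria the plasmid is maintained through a high-copy ColE1/pUC-type origin and selected with ampicillin via the β-lactamase gene and its own promoter. No mammalian selection marker is annotated, so nothing in the record points to a means of selecting stably transfected cells. The short bom, lacI and truncated HIV-1 LTR matches in the table are only fragments and probably reflect backbone remnants or incidental sequence similarity rather than functional elements.

Expression is driven by the human cytomegalovirus immediate early enhancer and promoter, with a T7 promoter lying just upstream of the insert, and transcripts are terminated by the bovine growth hormone polyadenylation signal. Downstream of attB2 the ERBB3 reading frame continues into the Venus fragment, which the feature table identifies as VN155 carrying the I152L substitution, an improved variant developed for bimolecular fluorescence complementation (BiFC). This fragment is not fluorescent on its own. When the ERBB3 fusion comes into close proximity with a partner protein carrying the complementary C-terminal Venus fragment, the two halves reassemble into a fluorescent protein. The construct is therefore intended for BiFC assays that visualise ERBB3 protein interactions in living mammalian cells.
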