Features (pLannotate 1.2.2; 14 found; start..end, strand, type, name):
     28..80      -  misc_feature   bom (fragment): basis of mobility region from pBR322
    235..614     +  enhancer       CMV enhancer: human cytomegalovirus immediate early enhancer
    615..818     +  promoter       CMV promoter: human cytomegalovirus (CMV) immediate early promoter
    814..847     +  LTR            5' LTR (truncated) (fragment): truncated 5' long terminal repeat (LTR) from HIV-1
    863..881     +  promoter       T7 promoter: promoter for bacteriophage T7 RNA polymerase
    943..960     +  protein_bind   attB1 (fragment): mutant version of attB; core recombination site for the Gateway® BP reaction BP Clonase™
    969..4994    +  CDS            ERBB3: ERBB3_HUMAN - Also known as HER3. Experimental evidence at protein level: Swiss-Prot protein existence level 1. Tyrosine-protein kinase that plays an essential role as cell surface receptor for neuregulins. Binds to neuregulin-1 (NRG1) and is activated by it; ligand-binding increases phosphorylation on tyrosine residues and promotes its association with the p85 subunit of phosphatidylinositol 3-kinase (PubMed:20682778). May also be activated by CSPG5 (PubMed:15358134). Involved in the regulation of myeloid cell differentiation (PubMed:27416908). From Homo sapiens (Human).
   4999..5016    -  protein_bind   attB2 (fragment): mutant version of attB; core recombination site for the Gateway® BP reaction BP Clonase™
   5061..5522    +  CDS            VN155(I152L): improved N-terminal fragment of mVenus for use in bimolecular fluorescence complementation (BiFC) (Kodama and Hu, 2010)
   5572..5796    +  polyA_signal   bGH poly(A) signal: bovine growth hormone polyadenylation signal
   5815..5872    -  CDS            lacI (fragment): lac repressor; lacI; The lac repressor binds to the lac operator to inhibit transcription in E. coli. This inhibition can be relieved by adding lactose or isopropyl-β-D-thiogalactopyranoside (IPTG).
   6055..6643    -  rep_origin     ori: high-copy-number ColE1/pMB1/pBR322/pUC origin of replication
   6814..7674    -  CDS            AmpR: β-lactamase; bla; confers resistance to ampicillin, carbenicillin, and related antibiotics
   7675..7779    -  promoter       AmpR promoter: bla
>Addgene plasmid #154893 | pDEST-ERBB3-v1 | addgene full sequence | sequence record 306903 | Addgene NGS Result
GACGGATCGGGAGATCTCCCGATCCCCTATGGTGCACTCTCAGTACAATCTGCTCTGATGCCGCATAGTT
AAGCCAGTATCTGCTCCCTGCTTGTGTGTTGGAGGTCGCTGAGTAGTGCGCGAGCAAAATTTAAGCTACA
ACAAGGCAAGGCTTGACCGACAATTGCATGAAGAATCTGCTTAGGGTTAGGCGTTTTGCGCTGCTTCGCG
ATGTACGGGCCAGATATACGCGTTGACATTGATTATTGACTAGTTATTAATAGTAATCAATTACGGGGTC
ATTAGTTCATAGCCCATATATGGAGTTCCGCGTTACATAACTTACGGTAAATGGCCCGCCTGGCTGACCG
CCCAACGACCCCCGCCCATTGACGTCAATAATGACGTATGTTCCCATAGTAACGCCAATAGGGACTTTCC
ATTGACGTCAATGGGTGGAGTATTTACGGTAAACTGCCCACTTGGCAGTACATCAAGTGTATCATATGCC
AAGTACGCCCCCTATTGACGTCAATGACGGTAAATGGCCCGCCTGGCATTATGCCCAGTACATGACCTTA
TGGGACTTTCCTACTTGGCAGTACATCTACGTATTAGTCATCGCTATTACCATGGTGATGCGGTTTTGGC
AGTACATCAATGGGCGTGGATAGCGGTTTGACTCACGGGGATTTCCAAGTCTCCACCCCATTGACGTCAA
TGGGAGTTTGTTTTGGCACCAAAATCAACGGGACTTTCCAAAATGTCGTAACAACTCCGCCCCATTGACG
CAAATGGGCGGTAGGCGTGTACGGTGGGAGGTCTATATAAGCAGAGCTCTCTGGCTAACTAGAGAACCCA
CTGCTTACTGGCTTATCGAAATTAATACGACTCACTATAGGGAGACCCAAGCTGGCTAGCGTTTAAACTT
AAGCTTGGTACCATATTACGGGGTACTCGAGACAAGTTTGTACAAAAAAGTTGGCACCATGAGGGCGAAC
GACGCTCTGCAGGTGCTGGGCTTGCTTTTCAGCCTGGCCCGGGGCTCCGAGGTGGGCAACTCTCAGGCAG
TGTGTCCTGGGACTCTGAATGGCCTGAGTGTGACCGGCGATGCTGAGAACCAATACCAGACACTGTACAA
GCTCTACGAGAGGTGTGAGGTGGTGATGGGGAACCTTGAGATTGTGCTCACGGGACACAATGCCGACCTC
TCCTTCCTGCAGTGGATTCGAGAAGTGACAGGCTATGTCCTCGTGGCCATGAATGAATTCTCTACTCTAC
CATTGCCCAACCTCCGCGTGGTGCGAGGGACCCAGGTCTACGATGGGAAGTTTGCCATCTTCGTCATGTT
GAACTATAACACCAACTCCAGCCACGCTCTGCGCCAGCTCCGCTTGACTCAGCTCACCGAGATTCTGTCA
GGGGGTGTTTATATTGAGAAGAACGATAAGCTTTGTCACATGGACACAATTGACTGGAGGGACATCGTGA
GGGACCGAGATGCTGAGATAGTGGTGAAGGACAATGGCAGAAGCTGTCCCCCCTGTCATGAGGTTTGCAA
GGGGCGATGCTGGGGTCCTGGATCAGAAGACTGCCAGACATTGACCAAGACCATCTGTGCTCCTCAGTGT
AATGGTCACTGCTTTGGGCCCAACCCCAACCAGTGCTGCCATGATGAGTGTGCCGGGGGCTGCTCAGGCC
CTCAGGACACAGACTGCTTTGCCTGCCGGCACTTCAATGACAGTGGAGCCTGTGTACCTCGCTGTCCACA
GCCTCTTGTCTACAACAAGCTAACTTTCCAGCTGGAACCCAATCCCCACACCAAGTATCAGTATGGAGGA
GTTTGTGTAGCCAGCTGTCCCCATAACTTTGTGGTGGATCAAACATCCTGTGTCAGGGCCTGTCCTCCTG
ACAAGATGGAAGTAGATAAAAATGGGCTCAAGATGTGTGAGCCTTGTGGGGGACTATGTCCCAAAGCCTG
TGAGGGAACAGGCTCTGGGAGCCGCTTCCAGACTGTGGACTCGAGCAACATTGATGGATTTGTGAACTGC
ACCAAGATCCTGGGCAACCTGGACTTTCTGATCACCGGCCTCAATGGAGACCCCTGGCACAAGATCCCTG
CCCTGGACCCAGAGAAGCTCAATGTCTTCCGGACAGTACGGGAGATCACAGGTTACCTGAACATCCAGTC
CTGGCCGCCCCACATGCACAACTTCAGTGTTTTTTCCAATTTGACAACCATTGGAGGCAGAAGCCTCTAC
AACCGGGGCTTCTCATTGTTGATCATGAAGAACTTGAATGTCACATCTCTGGGCTTCCGATCCCTGAAGG
AAATTAGTGCTGGGCGTATCTATATAAGTGCCAATAGGCAGCTCTGCTACCACCACTCTTTGAACTGGAC
CAAGGTGCTTCGGGGGCCTACGGAAGAGCGACTAGACATCAAGCATAATCGGCCGCGCAGAGACTGCGTG
GCAGAGGGCAAAGTGTGTGACCCACTGTGCTCCTCTGGGGGATGCTGGGGCCCAGGCCCTGGTCAGTGCT
TGTCCTGTCGAAATTATAGCCGAGGAGGTGTCTGTGTGACCCACTGCAACTTTCTGAATGGGGAGCCTCG
AGAATTTGCCCATGAGGCCGAATGCTTCTCCTGCCACCCGGAATGCCAACCCATGGAGGGCACTGCCACA
TGCAATGGCTCGGGCTCTGATACTTGTGCTCAATGTGCCCATTTTCGAGATGGGCCCCACTGTGTGAGCA
GCTGCCCCCATGGAGTCCTAGGTGCCAAGGGCCCAATCTACAAGTACCCAGATGTTCAGAATGAATGTCG
GCCCTGCCATGAGAACTGCACCCAGGGGTGTAAAGGACCAGAGCTTCAAGACTGTTTAGGACAAACACTG
GTGCTGATCGGCAAAACCCATCTGACAATGGCTTTGACAGTGATAGCAGGATTGGTAGTGATTTTCATGA
TGCTGGGCGGCACTTTTCTCTACTGGCGTGGGCGCCGGATTCAGAATAAAAGGGCTATGAGGCGATACTT
GGAACGGGGTGAGAGCATAGAGCCTCTGGACCCCAGTGAGAAGGCTAACAAAGTCTTGGCCAGAATCTTC
AAAGAGACAGAGCTAAGGAAGCTTAAAGTGCTTGGCTCGGGTGTCTTTGGAACTGTGCACAAAGGAGTGT
GGATCCCTGAGGGTGAATCAATCAAGATTCCAGTCTGCATTAAAGTCATTGAGGACAAGAGTGGACGGCA
GAGTTTTCAAGCTGTGACAGATCATATGCTGGCCATTGGCAGCCTGGACCATGCCCACATTGTAAGGCTG
CTGGGACTATGCCCAGGGTCATCTCTGCAGCTTGTCACTCAATATTTGCCTCTGGGTTCTCTGCTGGATC
ATGTGAGACAACACCGGGGGGCACTGGGGCCACAGCTGCTGCTCAACTGGGGAGTACAAATTGCCAAGGG
AATGTACTACCTTGAGGAACATGGTATGGTGCATAGAAACCTGGCTGCCCGAAACGTGCTACTCAAGTCA
CCCAGTCAGGTTCAGGTGGCAGATTTTGGTGTGGCTGACCTGCTGCCTCCTGATGATAAGCAGCTGCTAT
ACAGTGAGGCCAAGACTCCAATTAAGTGGATGGCCCTTGAGAGTATCCACTTTGGGAAATACACACACCA
GAGTGATGTCTGGAGCTATGGTGTGACAGTTTGGGAGTTGATGACCTTCGGGGCAGAGCCCTATGCAGGG
CTACGATTGGCTGAAGTACCAGACCTGCTAGAGAAGGGGGAGCGGTTGGCACAGCCCCAGATCTGCACAA
TTGATGTCTACATGGTGATGGTCAAGTGTTGGATGATTGATGAGAACATTCGCCCAACCTTTAAAGAACT
AGCCAATGAGTTCACCAGGATGGCCCGAGACCCACCACGGTATCTGGTCATAAAGAGAGAGAGTGGGCCT
GGAATAGCCCCTGGGCCAGAGCCCCATGGTCTGACAAACAAGAAGCTAGAGGAAGTAGAGCTGGAGCCAG
AACTAGACCTAGACCTAGACTTGGAAGCAGAGGAGGACAACCTGGCAACCACCACACTGGGCTCCGCCCT
CAGCCTACCAGTTGGAACACTTAATCGGCCACGTGGGAGCCAGAGCCTTTTAAGTCCATCATCTGGATAC
ATGCCCATGAACCAGGGTAATCTTGGGGAGTCTTGCCAGGAGTCTGCAGTTTCTGGGAGCAGTGAACGGT
GCCCCCGTCCAGTCTCTCTACACCCAATGCCACGGGGATGCCTGGCATCAGAGTCATCAGAGGGGCATGT
AACAGGCTCTGAGGCTGAGCTCCAGGAGAAAGTGTCAATGTGTAGGAGCCGGAGCAGGAGCCGGAGCCCA
CGGCCACGCGGAGATAGCGCCTACCATTCCCAGCGCCACAGTCTGCTGACTCCTGTTACCCCACTCTCCC
CACCCGGGTTAGAGGAAGAGGATGTCAACGGTTATGTCATGCCAGATACACACCTCAAAGGTACTCCCTC
CTCCCGGGAAGGCACCCTTTCTTCAGTGGGTCTCAGTTCTGTCCTGGGTACTGAAGAAGAAGATGAAGAT
GAGGAGTATGAATACATGAACCGGAGGAGAAGGCACAGTCCACCTCATCCCCCTAGGCCAAGTTCCCTTG
AGGAGCTGGGTTATGAGTACATGGATGTGGGGTCAGACCTCAGTGCCTCTCTGGGCAGCACACAGAGTTG
CCCACTCCACCCTGTACCCATCATGCCCACTGCAGGCACAACTCCAGATGAAGACTATGAATATATGAAT
CGGCAACGAGATGGAGGTGGTCCTGGGGGTGATTATGCAGCCATGGGGGCCTGCCCAGCATCTGAGCAAG
GGTATGAAGAGATGAGAGCTTTTCAGGGGCCTGGACATCAGGCCCCCCATGTCCATTATGCCCGCCTAAA
AACTCTACGTAGCTTAGAGGCTACAGACTCTGCCTTTGATAACCCTGATTACTGGCATAGCAGGCTTTTC
CCCAAGGCTAATGCCCAGAGAACGCCAACTTTCTTGTACAAAGTGGTCATCGATGGTGGCGGTGGCTCTG
GAGGTGGTGGGTCCTCCGGAGTGAGCAAGGGCGAGGAGCTGTTCACCGGGGTGGTGCCCATCCTGGTCGA
GCTGGACGGCGACGTAAACGGCCACAAGTTCAGCGTGTCCGGCGAGGGCGAGGGCGATGCCACCTACGGC
AAGCTGACCCTGAAGCTGATCTGCACCACCGGCAAGCTGCCCGTGCCCTGGCCCACCCTCGTGACCACCC
TGGGCTACGGCCTGCAGTGCTTCGCCCGCTACCCCGACCACATGAAGCAGCACGACTTCTTCAAGTCCGC
CATGCCCGAAGGCTACGTCCAGGAGCGCACCATCTTCTTCAAGGACGACGGCAACTACAAGACCCGCGCC
GAGGTGAAGTTCGAGGGCGACACCCTGGTGAACCGCATCGAGCTGAAGGGCATCGACTTCAAGGAGGACG
GCAACATCCTGGGGCACAAGCTGGAGTACAACTACAACAGCCACAACGTCTATATCACCGCCGACAAGCA
GTAATCTAGAGGGCCCGTTTAAACCCGCTGATCAGCCTCGACTGTGCCTTCTAGTTGCCAGCCATCTGTT
GTTTGCCCCTCCCCCGTGCCTTCCTTGACCCTGGAAGGTGCCACTCCCACTGTCCTTTCCTAATAAAATG
AGGAAATTGCATCGCATTGTCTGAGTAGGTGTCATTCTATTCTGGGGGGTGGGGTGGGGCAGGACAGCAA
GGGGGAGGATTGGGAAGACAATAGCAGGCATGCTGGGGATGCGGTGGGCTCTATGGCTTCTGAGGCGGAA
AGAACCAGCTGCATTAATGAATCGGCCAACGCGCGGGGAGAGGCGGTTTGCGTATTGGGCGCTCTTCCGC
TTCCTCGCTCACTGACTCGCTGCGCTCGGTCGTTCGGCTGCGGCGAGCGGTATCAGCTCACTCAAAGGCG
GTAATACGGTTATCCACAGAATCAGGGGATAACGCAGGAAAGAACATGTGAGCAAAAGGCCAGCAAAAGG
CCAGGAACCGTAAAAAGGCCGCGTTGCTGGCGTTTTTCCATAGGCTCCGCCCCCCTGACGAGCATCACAA
AAATCGACGCTCAAGTCAGAGGTGGCGAAACCCGACAGGACTATAAAGATACCAGGCGTTTCCCCCTGGA
AGCTCCCTCGTGCGCTCTCCTGTTCCGACCCTGCCGCTTACCGGATACCTGTCCGCCTTTCTCCCTTCGG
GAAGCGTGGCGCTTTCTCATAGCTCACGCTGTAGGTATCTCAGTTCGGTGTAGGTCGTTCGCTCCAAGCT
GGGCTGTGTGCACGAACCCCCCGTTCAGCCCGACCGCTGCGCCTTATCCGGTAACTATCGTCTTGAGTCC
AACCCGGTAAGACACGACTTATCGCCACTGGCAGCAGCCACTGGTAACAGGATTAGCAGAGCGAGGTATG
TAGGCGGTGCTACAGAGTTCTTGAAGTGGTGGCCTAACTACGGCTACACTAGAAGAACAGTATTTGGTAT
CTGCGCTCTGCTGAAGCCAGTTACCTTCGGAAAAAGAGTTGGTAGCTCTTGATCCGGCAAACAAACCACC
GCTGGTAGCGGTGGTTTTTTTGTTTGCAAGCAGCAGATTACGCGCAGAAAAAAAGGATCTCAAGAAGATC
CTTTGATCTTTTCTACGGGGTCTGACGCTCAGTGGAACGAAAACTCACGTTAAGGGATTTTGGTCATGAG
ATTATCAAAAAGGATCTTCACCTAGATCCTTTTAAATTAAAAATGAAGTTTTAAATCAATCTAAAGTATA
TATGAGTAAACTTGGTCTGACAGTTACCAATGCTTAATCAGTGAGGCACCTATCTCAGCGATCTGTCTAT
TTCGTTCATCCATAGTTGCCTGACTCCCCGTCGTGTAGATAACTACGATACGGGAGGGCTTACCATCTGG
CCCCAGTGCTGCAATGATACCGCGAGACCCACGCTCACCGGCTCCAGATTTATCAGCAATAAACCAGCCA
GCCGGAAGGGCCGAGCGCAGAAGTGGTCCTGCAACTTTATCCGCCTCCATCCAGTCTATTAATTGTTGCC
GGGAAGCTAGAGTAAGTAGTTCGCCAGTTAATAGTTTGCGCAACGTTGTTGCCATTGCTACAGGCATCGT
GGTGTCACGCTCGTCGTTTGGTATGGCTTCATTCAGCTCCGGTTCCCAACGATCAAGGCGAGTTACATGA
TCCCCCATGTTGTGCAAAAAAGCGGTTAGCTCCTTCGGTCCTCCGATCGTTGTCAGAAGTAAGTTGGCCG
CAGTGTTATCACTCATGGTTATGGCAGCACTGCATAATTCTCTTACTGTCATGCCATCCGTAAGATGCTT
TTCTGTGACTGGTGAGTACTCAACCAAGTCATTCTGAGAATAGTGTATGCGGCGACCGAGTTGCTCTTGC
CCGGCGTCAATACGGGATAATACCGCGCCACATAGCAGAACTTTAAAAGTGCTCATCATTGGAAAACGTT
CTTCGGGGCGAAAACTCTCAAGGATCTTACCGCTGTTGAGATCCAGTTCGATGTAACCCACTCGTGCACC
CAACTGATCTTCAGCATCTTTTACTTTCACCAGCGTTTCTGGGTGAGCAAAAACAGGAAGGCAAAATGCC
GCAAAAAAGGGAATAAGGGCGACACGGAAATGTTGAATACTCATACTCTTCCTTTTTCAATATTATTGAA
GCATTTATCAGGGTTATTGTCTCATGAGCGGATACATATTTGAATGTATTTAGAAAAATAAACAAATAGG
GGTTCCGCGCACATTTCCCCGAAAAGTGCCACCTGACGTC
